>Addgene plasmid #216700 | 2CT-PacerRH | depositor full sequence | sequence record 422725 | 2CT-PacerRH sequence 6673 bps
TTCTTGAAGACGAAAGGGCCTCGTGATACGCCTATTTTTATAGGTTAATGTCATGATAATAATGGTTTCT
TAGACGTCAGGTGGCACTTTTCGGGGAAATGTGCGCGGAACCCCTATTTGTTTATTTTTCTAAATACATT
CAAATATGTATCCGCTCATGAGACAATAACCCTGATAAATGCTTCAATAACATTGAAAAAGGAAGAGTAT
GAGTATTCAACATTTCCGTGTCGCCCTTATTCCCTTTTTTGCGGCATTTTGCCTTCCTGTTTTTGCTCAC
CCAGAAACGCTGGTGAAAGTAAAAGATGCTGAAGATCAGTTGGGTGCACGAGTGGGTTACATCGAACTGG
ATCTCAACAGCGGTAAGATCCTTGAGAGTTTTCGCCCCGAAGAACGTTTTCCAATGATGAGCACTTTTAA
AGTTCTGCTATGTGGCGCGGTATTATCCCGTGTTGACGCCGGGCAAGAGCAACTCGGTCGCCGCATACAC
TATTCTCAGAATGACTTGGTTGAGTACTCACCAGTCACAGAAAAGCATCTTACGGATGGCATGACAGTAA
GAGAATTATGCAGTGCTGCCATAACCATGAGTGATAACACTGCGGCCAACTTACTTCTGACAACGATCGG
AGGACCGAAGGAGCTAACCGCTTTTTTGCACAACATGGGGGATCATGTAACTCGCCTTGATCGTTGGGAA
CCGGAGCTGAATGAAGCCATACCAAACGACGAGCGTGACACCACGATGCCTGCAGCAATGGCAACAACGT
TGCGCAAACTATTAACTGGCGAACTACTTACTCTAGCTTCCCGGCAACAATTAATAGACTGGATGGAGGC
GGATAAAGTTGCAGGACCACTTCTGCGCTCGGCCCTTCCGGCTGGCTGGTTTATTGCTGATAAATCTGGA
GCCGGTGAGCGTGGGTCTCGCGGTATCATTGCAGCACTGGGGCCAGATGGTAAGCCCTCCCGTATCGTAG
TTATCTACACGACGGGGAGTCAGGCAACTATGGATGAACGAAATAGACAGATCGCTGAGATAGGTGCCTC
ACTGATTAAGCATTGGTAACTGTCAGACCAAGTTTACTCATATATACTTTAGATTGATTTAAAACTTCAT
TTTTAATTTAAAAGGATCTAGGTGAAGATCCTTTTTGATAATCTCATGACCAAAATCCCTTAACGTGAGT
TTTCGTTCCACTGAGCGTCAGACCCCGTAGAAAAGATCAAAGGATCTTCTTGAGATCCTTTTTTTCTGCG
CGTAATCTGCTGCTTGCAAACAAAAAAACCACCGCTACCAGCGGTGGTTTGTTTGCCGGATCAAGAGCTA
CCAACTCTTTTTCCGAAGGTAACTGGCTTCAGCAGAGCGCAGATACCAAATACTGTCCTTCTAGTGTAGC
CGTAGTTAGGCCACCACTTCAAGAACTCTGTAGCACCGCCTACATACCTCGCTCTGCTAATCCTGTTACC
AGTGGCTGCTGCCAGTGGCGATAAGTCGTGTCTTACCGGGTTGGACTCAAGACGATAGTTACCGGATAAG
GCGCAGCGGTCGGGCTGAACGGGGGGTTCGTGCACACAGCCCAGCTTGGAGCGAACGACCTACACCGAAC
TGAGATACCTACAGCGTGAGCTATGAGAAAGCGCCACGCTTCCCGAAGGGAGAAAGGCGGACAGGTATCC
GGTAAGCGGCAGGGTCGGAACAGGAGAGCGCACGAGGGAGCTTCCAGGGGGAAACGCCTGGTATCTTTAT
AGTCCTGTCGGGTTTCGCCACCTCTGACTTGAGCGTCGATTTTTGTGATGCTCGTCAGGGGGGCGGAGCC
TATGGAAAAACGCCAGCAACGCGGCCTTTTTACGGTTCCTGGCCTTTTGCTGGCCTTTTGCTCACATGTT
CTTTCCTGCGTTATCCCCTGATTCTGTGGATAACCGTATTACCGCCTTTGAGTGAGCTGATACCGCTCGC
CGCAGCCGAACGACCGAGCGCAGCGAGTCAGTGAGCGAGGAAGCGGAAGAGCGCCTGATGCGGTATTTTC
TCCTTACGCATCTGTGCGGTATTTCACACCGCATATATGGTGCACTCTCAGTACAATCTGCTCTGATGCC
GCATAGTTAAGCCAGTATACACTCCGCTATCGCTACGTGACTGGGTCATGGCTGCGCCCCGACACCCGCC
AACACCCGCTGACGCGCCCTGACGGGCTTGTCTGCTCCCGGCATCCGCTTACAGACAAGCTGTGACCGTC
TCCGGGAGCTGCATGTGTCAGAGGTTTTCACCGTCATCACCGAAACGCGCGAGGCAGCTGCGGTAAAGCT
CATCAGCGTGGTCGTGAAGCGATTCACAGATGTCTGCCTGTTCATCCGCGTCCAGCTCGTTGAGTTTCTC
CAGAAGCGTTAATGTCTGGCTTCTGATAAAGCGGGCCATGTTAAGGGCGGTTTTTTCCTGTTTGGTCACT
GATGCCTCCGTGTAAGGGGGATTTCTGTTCATGGGGGTAATGATACCGATGAAACGAGAGAGGATGCTCA
CGATACGGGTTACTGATGATGAACATGCCCGGTTACTGGAACGTTGTGAGGGTAAACAACTGGCGGTATG
GATGCGGCGGGACCAGAGAAAAATCACTCAGGGTCAATGCCAGCGCTTCGTTAATACAGATGTAGGTGTT
CCACAGGGTAGCCAGCAGCATCCTGCGATGCAGATCCGGAACATAATGGTGCAGGGCGCTGACTTCCGCG
TTTCCAGACTTTACGAAACACGGAAACCGAAGACCATTCATGTTGTTGCTCAGGTCGCAGACGTTTTGCA
GCAGCAGTCGCTTCACGTTCGCTCGCGTATCGGTGATTCATTCTGCTAACCAGTAAGGCAACCCCGCCAG
CCTAGCCGGGTCCTCAACGACAGGAGCACGATCATGCGCACCCGTGGCCAGGACCCAACGCTGCCCGAGA
TGCGCCGCGTGCGGCTGCTGGAGATGGCGGACGCGATGGATATGTTCTGCCAAGGGTTGGTTTGCGCATT
CACAGTTCTCCGCAAGAATTGATTGGCTCCAATTCTTGGAGTGGTGAATCCGTTAGCGAGGTGCCGCCGG
CTTCCATTCAGGTCGAGGTGGCCCGGCTCCATGCACCGCGACGCAACGCGGGGAGGCAGACAAGGTATAG
GGCGGCGCCTACAATCCATGCCAACCCGTTCCATGTGCTCGCCGAGGCGGCATAAATCGCCGTGACGATC
AGCGGTCCAGTGATCGAAGTTAGGCTGGTAAGAGCCGCGAGCGATCCTTGAAGCTGTCCCTGATGGTCGT
CATCTACCTGCCTGGACAGCATGGCCTGCAACGCGGGCATCCCGATGCCGCCGGAAGCGAGAAGAATCAT
AATGGGGAAGGCCATCCAGCCTCGCGTCGCGAACGCCAGCAAGACGTAGCCCAGCGCGTCGGCCGCCATG
CCGGCGATAATGGCCTGCTTCTCGCCGAAACGTTTGGTGGCGGGACCAGTGACGAAGGCTTGAGCGAGGG
CGTGCAAGATTCCGAATACCGCAAGCGACAGGCCGATCATCGTCGCGCTCCAGCGAAAGCGGTCCTCGCC
GAAAATGACCCAGAGCGCTGCCGGCACCTGTCCTACGAGTTGCATGATAAAGAAGACAGTCATAAGTGCG
GCGACGATAGTCATGCCCCGCGCCCACCGGAAGGAGCTGACTGGGTTGAAGGCTCTCAAGGGCATCGGTC
GACGCTCTCCCTTATGCGACTCCTGCATTAGGAAGCAGCCCAGTAGTAGGTTGAGGCCGTTGAGCACCGC
CGCCGCAAGGAATGGTGCATGCAAGGAGATGGCGCCCAACAGTCCCCCGGCCACGGGGCCTGCCACCATA
CCCACGCCGAAACAAGCGCTCATGAGCCCGAAGTGGCGAGCCCGATCTTCCCCATCGGTGATGTCGGCGA
TATAGGCGCCAGCAACCGCACCTGTGGCGCCGGTGATGCCGGCCACGATGCGTCCGGCGTAGAGGATCGA
GATCTCGATCCCGCGAAATTAATACGACTCACTATAGGGAGACCACAACGGTTTCCCTCTAGTGCCGGCT
CCGGAGAGCTCTTTAATTAAGCGGCCGCCCTGCAGGACTCGAGTTCTAGAAATAATTTTGTTTAACTTTA
AGAAGGAGATATACATATGAAATCTTCTCACCATCACCATCACCATGGTTCTTCTATGAAAATCGAAGAA
GGTAAACTGGTAATCTGGATTAACGGCGATAAAGGCTATAACGGTCTCGCTGAAGTCGGTAAGAAATTCG
AGAAAGATACCGGAATTAAAGTCACCGTTGAGCATCCGGATAAACTGGAAGAGAAATTCCCACAGGTTGC
GGCAACTGGCGATGGCCCTGACATTATCTTCTGGGCACACGACCGCTTTGGTGGCTACGCTCAATCTGGC
CTGTTGGCTGAAATCACCCCGGACAAAGCGTTCCAGGACAAGCTGTATCCGTTTACCTGGGATGCCGTAC
GTTACAACGGCAAGCTGATTGCTTACCCGATCGCTGTTGAAGCGTTATCGCTGATTTATAACAAAGATCT
GCTGCCGAACCCGCCAAAAACCTGGGAAGAGATCCCGGCGCTGGATAAAGAACTGAAAGCGAAAGGTAAG
AGCGCGCTGATGTTCAACCTGCAAGAACCGTACTTCACCTGGCCGCTGATTGCTGCTGACGGGGGTTATG
CGTTCAAGTATGAAAACGGCAAGTACGACATTAAAGACGTGGGCGTGGATAACGCTGGCGCGAAAGCGGG
TCTGACCTTCCTGGTTGACCTGATTAAAAACAAACACATGAATGCAGACACCGATTACTCCATCGCAGAA
GCTGCCTTTAATAAAGGCGAAACAGCGATGACCATCAACGGCCCGTGGGCATGGTCCAACATCGACACCA
GCAAAGTGAATTATGGTGTAACGGTACTGCCGACCTTCAAGGGTCAACCATCCAAACCGTTCGTTGGCGT
GCTGAGCGCAGGTATTAACGCCGCCAGTCCGAACAAAGAGCTGGCAAAAGAGTTCCTCGAAAACTATCTG
CTGACTGATGAAGGTCTGGAAGCGGTTAATAAAGACAAACCGCTGGGTGCCGTAGCGCTGAAGTCTTACG
AGGAAGAGTTGGCGAAAGATCCACGTATTGCCGCCACTATGGAAAACGCCCAGAAAGGTGAAATCATGCC
GAACATCCCGCAGATGTCCGCTTTCTGGTATGCCGTGCGTACTGCGGTGATCAACGCCGCCAGCGGTCGT
CAGACTGTCGATGAAGCCCTGAAAGACGCGCAGACTAATTCGAGCTCGAACAACAACAACAATAACAATA
ACAACAACCTCGGGATCGAGGAAAACCTGTACTTCCAATCCAATGCAAGGGACCTGGTGGTGGCCGCTCA
GAACTTCTTCTGCGCTGGTTGTGGAACCCCTGTGGAGCCTAAGTTCGTGAAGAGACTGCGTTACTGCGAA
TACCTGGGAAAGTACTTCTGCGACTGCTGCCACTCCTACGCTGAGTCTTGCATCCCAGCCCGCATCCTGA
TGATGTGGGACTTCAAGAAGTACTACGTGTCCAACTTCTCTAAGCAGCTGCTGGACAGCATCTGGCACCA
GCCCATCTTCAACCTGCTGAGCATCGGACAGTCCCTGTACGCCAAGGCTAAGGAACTGGACAGAGTGAAG
GAGATCCAGGAACAGCTGTTCCACATCAAGAAGCTGCTGAAGACCTGCCGTTTCGCCAACTCTGCTCTGA
AGGAGTTCGAGCAGGTGCCTGGCCACCTGACCGACGAGCTGCACCTGTTCAGCCTGGAAGACCTGGTGAG
AATCAAGAAGGGCCTGCTGGCTCCACTGCTGAAGGACATCCTGAAGGCCAGCCTGGCTCACGTGGCTGGA
TGTGAGCTGTGCCAGGGCAAGGGCTTCATCTGCGAGTTCTGCCAGAACACCACCGTGATCTTCCCCTTCC
AGACTGCTACCTGCCGCCGCTGCTCCGCCTGCCGCGCTTGCTTCCACAAGCAGTGCTTCCAGAGCAGCGA
GTGCCCTAGATGTGCCCGTATTACTGCTCGTAGAAAACTCCTGGAAAGTGTCGCCTCCGCCGCCACCATT
GGAAGTGGATAACGGATCCGCGATCGCGGCGCGCCACCTGGTGGCCGGCCGGTACCACGCGTGCGCGCTG
ATCCGGCTGCTAACAAAGCCCGAAAGGAAGCTGAGTTGGCTGCTGCCACCGCTGAGCAATAACTAGCATA
ACCCCTTGGGGCCTCTAAACGGGTCTTGAGGGGTTTTTTGCTGAAAGGAGGAACTATATCCGGATATCCA
CAGGACGGGTGTGGTCGCCATGATCGCGTAGTCGATAGTGGCTCCAAGTAGCGAAGCGAGCAGGACTGGG
CGGCGGCCAAAGCGGTCGGACAGTGCTCCGAGAACGGGTGCGCATAGAAATTGCATCAACGCATATAGCG
CTAGCAGCACGCCATAGTGACTGGCGATGCTGTCGGAATGGACGATATCCCGCAAGAGGCCCGGCAGTAC
CGGCATAACCAAGCCTATGCCTACAGCATCCAGGGTGACGGTGCCGAGGATGACGATGAGCGCATTGTTA
GATTTCATACACGGTGCCTGACTGCGTTAGCAATTTAACTGTGATAAACTACCGCATTAAAGCTTATCGA
TGATAAGCTGTCAAACATGAGAA
Features (pLannotate 1.2.2; 17 found; start..end, strand, type, name):
    104..208     +  promoter       AmpR promoter: bla
    209..1069    +  CDS            AmpR: β-lactamase; bla; confers resistance to ampicillin, carbenicillin, and related antibiotics
   1240..1828    +  rep_origin     ori: high-copy-number ColE1/pMB1/pBR322/pUC origin of replication
   2014..2156    -  misc_feature   bom: basis of mobility region from pBR322
   2258..2449    -  CDS            rop: Rop protein, which maintains plasmids at low copy number; rop
   2466..2846    +  CDS            YPB1_ECOLX: Protein predicted: Swiss-Prot protein existence level 4. From Escherichia coli.
   3088..3988    -  CDS            TcR (fragment): tetracycline efflux protein; tet; confers resistance to tetracycline
   4010..4028    +  promoter       T7 promoter: promoter for bacteriophage T7 RNA polymerase
   4117..4139    +  RBS            RBS: efficient ribosome binding site from bacteriophage T7 gene 10 (Olins and Rangwala, 1989)
   4159..4176    +  CDS            6xHis: 6xHis affinity tag
   4186..5286    +  CDS            MBP: maltose binding protein from E. coli; malE (mutated); This version of the gene does not encode a signal sequence, so MBP will remain in the cytosol.
   5341..5357    +  CDS            TEV site (fragment): tobacco etch virus (TEV) protease recognition and cleavage site
   5368..6087    +  CDS            RUBCNL (fragment): PACER_HUMAN - Also known as C13orf18 From Homo sapiens (Human).
   6166..6215    +  CDS            SET1 (fragment): solubility-enhancement tag derived from T7 phage gene 10B
   6223..6270    +  terminator     T7 terminator: transcription terminator for bacteriophage T7 RNA polymerase
   6296..6588    -  CDS            TcR (fragment): tetracycline efflux protein; tet; confers resistance to tetracycline
   6636..6664    -  promoter       tet promoter: E. coli promoter for tetracycline efflux protein gene
