>Addgene plasmid #216700 | 2CT-PacerRH | addgene full sequence | sequence record 429292 | Addgene NGS Result
TTCTTGAAGACGAAAGGGCCTCGTGATACGCCTATTTTTATAGGTTAATGTCATGATAATAATGGTTTCT
TAGACGTCAGGTGGCACTTTTCGGGGAAATGTGCGCGGAACCCCTATTTGTTTATTTTTCTAAATACATT
CAAATATGTATCCGCTCATGAGACAATAACCCTGATAAATGCTTCAATAACATTGAAAAAGGAAGAGTAT
GAGTATTCAACATTTCCGTGTCGCCCTTATTCCCTTTTTTGCGGCATTTTGCCTTCCTGTTTTTGCTCAC
CCAGAAACGCTGGTGAAAGTAAAAGATGCTGAAGATCAGTTGGGTGCACGAGTGGGTTACATCGAACTGG
ATCTCAACAGCGGTAAGATCCTTGAGAGTTTTCGCCCCGAAGAACGTTTTCCAATGATGAGCACTTTTAA
AGTTCTGCTATGTGGCGCGGTATTATCCCGTGTTGACGCCGGGCAAGAGCAACTCGGTCGCCGCATACAC
TATTCTCAGAATGACTTGGTTGAGTACTCACCAGTCACAGAAAAGCATCTTACGGATGGCATGACAGTAA
GAGAATTATGCAGTGCTGCCATAACCATGAGTGATAACACTGCGGCCAACTTACTTCTGACAACGATCGG
AGGACCGAAGGAGCTAACCGCTTTTTTGCACAACATGGGGGATCATGTAACTCGCCTTGATCGTTGGGAA
CCGGAGCTGAATGAAGCCATACCAAACGACGAGCGTGACACCACGATGCCTGCAGCAATGGCAACAACGT
TGCGCAAACTATTAACTGGCGAACTACTTACTCTAGCTTCCCGGCAACAATTAATAGACTGGATGGAGGC
GGATAAAGTTGCAGGACCACTTCTGCGCTCGGCCCTTCCGGCTGGCTGGTTTATTGCTGATAAATCTGGA
GCCGGTGAGCGTGGGTCTCGCGGTATCATTGCAGCACTGGGGCCAGATGGTAAGCCCTCCCGTATCGTAG
TTATCTACACGACGGGGAGTCAGGCAACTATGGATGAACGAAATAGACAGATCGCTGAGATAGGTGCCTC
ACTGATTAAGCATTGGTAACTGTCAGACCAAGTTTACTCATATATACTTTAGATTGATTTAAAACTTCAT
TTTTAATTTAAAAGGATCTAGGTGAAGATCCTTTTTGATAATCTCATGACCAAAATCCCTTAACGTGAGT
TTTCGTTCCACTGAGCGTCAGACCCCGTAGAAAAGATCAAAGGATCTTCTTGAGATCCTTTTTTTCTGCG
CGTAATCTGCTGCTTGCAAACAAAAAAACCACCGCTACCAGCGGTGGTTTGTTTGCCGGATCAAGAGCTA
CCAACTCTTTTTCCGAAGGTAACTGGCTTCAGCAGAGCGCAGATACCAAATACTGTCCTTCTAGTGTAGC
CGTAGTTAGGCCACCACTTCAAGAACTCTGTAGCACCGCCTACATACCTCGCTCTGCTAATCCTGTTACC
AGTGGCTGCTGCCAGTGGCGATAAGTCGTGTCTTACCGGGTTGGACTCAAGACGATAGTTACCGGATAAG
GCGCAGCGGTCGGGCTGAACGGGGGGTTCGTGCACACAGCCCAGCTTGGAGCGAACGACCTACACCGAAC
TGAGATACCTACAGCGTGAGCTATGAGAAAGCGCCACGCTTCCCGAAGGGAGAAAGGCGGACAGGTATCC
GGTAAGCGGCAGGGTCGGAACAGGAGAGCGCACGAGGGAGCTTCCAGGGGGAAACGCCTGGTATCTTTAT
AGTCCTGTCGGGTTTCGCCACCTCTGACTTGAGCGTCGATTTTTGTGATGCTCGTCAGGGGGGCGGAGCC
TATGGAAAAACGCCAGCAACGCGGCCTTTTTACGGTTCCTGGCCTTTTGCTGGCCTTTTGCTCACATGTT
CTTTCCTGCGTTATCCCCTGATTCTGTGGATAACCGTATTACCGCCTTTGAGTGAGCTGATACCGCTCGC
CGCAGCCGAACGACCGAGCGCAGCGAGTCAGTGAGCGAGGAAGCGGAAGAGCGCCTGATGCGGTATTTTC
TCCTTACGCATCTGTGCGGTATTTCACACCGCAATGGTGCACTCTCAGTACAATCTGCTCTGATGCCGCA
TAGTTAAGCCAGTATACACTCCGCTATCGCTACGTGACTGGGTCATGGCTGCGCCCCGACACCCGCCAAC
ACCCGCTGACGCGCCCTGACGGGCTTGTCTGCTCCCGGCATCCGCTTACAGACAAGCTGTGACCGTCTCC
GGGAGCTGCATGTGTCAGAGGTTTTCACCGTCATCACCGAAACGCGCGAGGCAGCTGCGGTAAAGCTCAT
CAGCGTGGTCGTGAAGCGATTCACAGATGTCTGCCTGTTCATCCGCGTCCAGCTCGTTGAGTTTCTCCAG
AAGCGTTAATGTCTGGCTTCTGATAAAGCGGGCCATGTTAAGGGCGGTTTTTTCCTGTTTGGTCACTGAT
GCCTCCGTGTAAGGGGGATTTCTGTTCATGGGGGTAATGATACCGATGAAACGAGAGAGGATGCTCACGA
TACGGGTTACTGATGATGAACATGCCCGGTTACTGGAACGTTGTGAGGGTAAACAACTGGCGGTATGGAT
GCGGCGGGACCAGAGAAAAATCACTCAGGGTCAATGCCAGCGCTTCGTTAATACAGATGTAGGTGTTCCA
CAGGGTAGCCAGCAGCATCCTGCGATGCAGATCCGGAACATAATGGTGCAGGGCGCTGACTTCCGCGTTT
CCAGACTTTACGAAACACGGAAACCGAAGACCATTCATGTTGTTGCTCAGGTCGCAGACGTTTTGCAGCA
GCAGTCGCTTCACGTTCGCTCGCGTATCGGTGATTCATTCTGCTAACCAGTAAGGCAACCCCGCCAGCCT
AGCCGGGTCCTCAACGACAGGAGCACGATCATGCGCACCCGTGGCCAGGACCCAACGCTGCCCGAGATGC
GCCGCGTGCGGCTGCTGGAGATGGCGGACGCGATGGATATGTTCTGCCAAGGGTTGGTTTGCGCATTCAC
AGTTCTCCGCAAGAATTGATTGGCTCCAATTCTTGGAGTGGTGAATCCGTTAGCGAGGTGCCGCCGGCTT
CCATTCAGGTCGAGGTGGCCCGGCTCCATGCACCGCGACGCAACGCGGGGAGGCAGACAAGGTATAGGGC
GGCGCCTACAATCCATGCCAACCCGTTCCATGTGCTCGCCGAGGCGGCATAAATCGCCGTGACGATCAGC
GGTCCAATGATCGAAGTTAGGCTGGTAAGAGCCGCGAGCGATCCTTGAAGCTGTCCCTGATGGTCGTCAT
CTACCTGCCTGGACAGCATGGCCTGCAACGCGGGCATCCCGATGCCGCCGGAAGCGAGAAGAATCATAAT
GGGGAAGGCCATCCAGCCTCGCGTCGCGAACGCCAGCAAGACGTAGCCCAGCGCGTCGGCCGCCATGCCG
GCGATAATGGCCTGCTTCTCGCCGAAACGTTTGGTGGCGGGACCAGTGACGAAGGCTTGAGCGAGGGCGT
GCAAGATTCCGAATACCGCAAGCGACAGGCCGATCATCGTCGCGCTCCAGCGAAAGCGGTCCTCGCCGAA
AATGACCCAGAGCGCTGCCGGCACCTGTCCTACGAGTTGCATGATAAAGAAGACAGTCATAAGTGCGGCG
ACGATAGTCATGCCCCGCGCCCACCGGAAGGAGCTGACTGGGTTGAAGGCTCTCAAGGGCATCGGTCGAC
GCTCTCCCTTATGCGACTCCTGCATTAGGAAGCAGCCCAGTAGTAGGTTGAGGCCGTTGAGCACCGCCGC
CGCAAGGAATGGTGCATGCAAGGAGATGGCGCCCAACAGTCCCCCGGCCACGGGGCCTGCCACCATACCC
ACGCCGAAACAAGCGCTCATGAGCCCGAAGTGGCGAGCCCGATCTTCCCCATCGGTGATGTCGGCGATAT
AGGCGCCAGCAACCGCACCTGTGGCGCCGGTGATGCCGGCCACGATGCGTCCGGCGTAGAGGATCGAGAT
CTCGATCCCGCGAAATTAATACGACTCACTATAGGGAGACCACAACGGTTTCCCTCTAGTGCCGGCTCCG
GAGAGCTCTTTAATTAAGCGGCCGCCCTGCAGGACTCGAGTTCTAGAAATAATTTTGTTTAACTTTAAGA
AGGAGATATACATATGAAATCTTCTCACCATCACCATCACCATGGTTCTTCTATGAAAATCGAAGAAGGT
AAACTGGTAATCTGGATTAACGGCGATAAAGGCTATAACGGTCTCGCTGAAGTCGGTAAGAAATTCGAGA
AAGATACCGGAATTAAAGTCACCGTTGAGCATCCGGATAAACTGGAAGAGAAATTCCCACAGGTTGCGGC
AACTGGCGATGGCCCTGACATTATCTTCTGGGCACACGACCGCTTTGGTGGCTACGCTCAATCTGGCCTG
TTGGCTGAAATCACCCCGGACAAAGCGTTCCAGGACAAGCTGTATCCGTTTACCTGGGATGCCGTACGTT
ACAACGGCAAGCTGATTGCTTACCCGATCGCTGTTGAAGCGTTATCGCTGATTTATAACAAAGATCTGCT
GCCGAACCCGCCAAAAACCTGGGAAGAGATCCCGGCGCTGGATAAAGAACTGAAAGCGAAAGGTAAGAGC
GCGCTGATGTTCAACCTGCAAGAACCGTACTTCACCTGGCCGCTGATTGCTGCTGACGGGGGTTATGCGT
TCAAGTATGAAAACGGCAAGTACGACATTAAAGACGTGGGCGTGGATAACGCTGGCGCGAAAGCGGGTCT
GACCTTCCTGGTTGACCTGATTAAAAACAAACACATGAATGCAGACACCGATTACTCCATCGCAGAAGCT
GCCTTTAATAAAGGCGAAACAGCGATGACCATCAACGGCCCGTGGGCATGGTCCAACATCGACACCAGCA
AAGTGAATTATGGTGTAACGGTACTGCCGACCTTCAAGGGTCAACCATCCAAACCGTTCGTTGGCGTGCT
GAGCGCAGGTATTAACGCCGCCAGTCCGAACAAAGAGCTGGCAAAAGAGTTCCTCGAAAACTATCTGCTG
ACTGATGAAGGTCTGGAAGCGGTTAATAAAGACAAACCGCTGGGTGCCGTAGCGCTGAAGTCTTACGAGG
AAGAGTTGGCGAAAGATCCACGTATTGCCGCCACTATGGAAAACGCCCAGAAAGGTGAAATCATGCCGAA
CATCCCGCAGATGTCCGCTTTCTGGTATGCCGTGCGTACTGCGGTGATCAACGCCGCCAGCGGTCGTCAG
ACTGTCGATGAAGCCCTGAAAGACGCGCAGACTAATTCGAGCTCGAACAACAACAACAATAACAATAACA
ACAACCTCGGGATCGAGGAAAACCTGTACTTCCAATCCAATAGGGACCTGGTGGTGGCCGCTCAGAACTT
CTTCTGCGCTGGTTGTGGAACCCCTGTGGAGCCTAAGTTCGTGAAGAGACTGCGTTACTGCGAATACCTG
GGAAAGTACTTCTGCGACTGCTGCCACTCCTACGCTGAGTCTTGCATCCCAGCCCGCATCCTGATGATGT
GGGACTTCAAGAAGTACTACGTGTCCAACTTCTCTAAGCAGCTGCTGGACAGCATCTGGCACCAGCCCAT
CTTCAACCTGCTGAGCATCGGACAGTCCCTGTACGCCAAGGCTAAGGAACTGGACAGAGTGAAGGAGATC
CAGGAACAGCTGTTCCACATCAAGAAGCTGCTGAAGACCTGCCGTTTCGCCAACTCTGCTCTGAAGGAGT
TCGAGCAGGTGCCTGGCCACCTGACCGACGAGCTGCACCTGTTCAGCCTGGAAGACCTGGTGAGAATCAA
GAAGGGCCTGCTGGCTCCACTGCTGAAGGACATCCTGAAGGCCAGCCTGGCTCACGTGGCTGGATGTGAG
CTGTGCCAGGGCAAGGGCTTCATCTGCGAGTTCTGCCAGAACACCACCGTGATCTTCCCCTTCCAGACTG
CTACCTGCCGCCGCTGCTCCGCCTGCCGCGCTTGCTTCCACAAGCAGTGCTTCCAGAGCAGCGAGTGCCC
TAGATGTGCCCGTATTACTGCTCGTAGAAAACTCCTGGAAAGTGTCGCCTCCGCCGCCACCTAAATTGGA
AGTGGATAACGGATCCGCGATCGCGGCGCGCCACCTGGTGGCCGGCCGGTACCACGCGTGCGCGCTGATC
CGGCTGCTAACAAAGCCCGAAAGGAAGCTGAGTTGGCTGCTGCCACCGCTGAGCAATAACTAGCATAACC
CCTTGGGGCCTCTAAACGGGTCTTGAGGGGTTTTTTGCTGAAAGGAGGAACTATATCCGGATATCCACAG
GACGGGTGTGGTCGCCATGATCGCGTAGTCGATAGTGGCTCCAAGTAGCGAAGCGAGCAGGACTGGGCGG
CGGCCAAAGCGGTCGGACAGTGCTCCGAGAACGGGTGCGCATAGAAATTGCATCAACGCATATAGCGCTA
GCAGCACGCCATAGTGACTGGCGATGCTGTCGGAATGGACGATATCCCGCAAGAGGCCCGGCAGTACCGG
CATAACCAAGCCTATGCCTACAGCATCCAGGGTGACGGTGCCGAGGATGACGATGAGCGCATTGTTAGAT
TTCATACACGGTGCCTGACTGCGTTAGCAATTTAACTGTGATAAACTACCGCATTAAAGCTTATCGATGA
TAAGCTGTCAAACATGAGAA
Features (pLannotate 1.2.2; 17 found; start..end, strand, type, name):
    104..208     +  promoter       AmpR promoter: bla
    209..1069    +  CDS            AmpR: β-lactamase; bla; confers resistance to ampicillin, carbenicillin, and related antibiotics
   1240..1828    +  rep_origin     ori: high-copy-number ColE1/pMB1/pBR322/pUC origin of replication
   2014..2153    -  misc_feature   bom: basis of mobility region from pBR322
   2255..2446    -  CDS            rop: Rop protein, which maintains plasmids at low copy number; rop
   2463..2843    +  CDS            YPB1_ECOLX: Protein predicted: Swiss-Prot protein existence level 4. From Escherichia coli.
   3085..3985    -  CDS            TcR (fragment): tetracycline efflux protein; tet; confers resistance to tetracycline
   4007..4025    +  promoter       T7 promoter: promoter for bacteriophage T7 RNA polymerase
   4114..4136    +  RBS            RBS: efficient ribosome binding site from bacteriophage T7 gene 10 (Olins and Rangwala, 1989)
   4156..4173    +  CDS            6xHis: 6xHis affinity tag
   4183..5283    +  CDS            MBP: maltose binding protein from E. coli; malE (mutated); This version of the gene does not encode a signal sequence, so MBP will remain in the cytosol.
   5338..5354    +  CDS            TEV site (fragment): tobacco etch virus (TEV) protease recognition and cleavage site
   5362..6081    +  CDS            RUBCNL (fragment): PACER_HUMAN - Also known as C13orf18 From Homo sapiens (Human).
   6163..6212    +  CDS            SET1 (fragment): solubility-enhancement tag derived from T7 phage gene 10B
   6220..6267    +  terminator     T7 terminator: transcription terminator for bacteriophage T7 RNA polymerase
   6293..6585    -  CDS            TcR (fragment): tetracycline efflux protein; tet; confers resistance to tetracycline
   6633..6661    -  promoter       tet promoter: E. coli promoter for tetracycline efflux protein gene
