[The description below was written by a language model from this plasmid's Addgene catalogue record and pLannotate feature annotations shown in this document.]
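Description:
2CT-PacerRH is a bacterial expression plasmid of about 6.7 kb, built on the 2CT ligation-independent cloning backbone, for producing the Rubicon Homology (RH) domain of human Pacer (RUBCNL, also known as C13orf18 or KIAA0226L) in E. coli. The backbone is pBR322-like. It carries a ColE1/pMB1-family origin together with the rop gene and the bom mobility region, which fits the catalogue's low-copy designation, and it is selected with ampicillin through a β-lactamase gene under its own promoter. Two fragments of the tetracycline resistance gene and the tet promoter flank the expression cassette. This arrangement indicates that the cassette interrupts the old tet locus, so tetracycline resistance should not be functional.

Expression is driven by a T7 promoter with the phage T7 gene 10 ribosome binding site and ends at a T7 terminator, so a host supplying T7 RNA polymerase is needed. No lac operator or lacI gene is annotated. The reading frame encodes an N-terminal 6xHis tag, a signal-sequence-less maltose binding protein that stays in the cytosol, a TEV protease recognition site, and then a roughly 720 bp fragment of RUBCNL corresponding to the RH domain. The His tag and MBP allow affinity purification, MBP commonly aids solubility, and TEV cleavage can release the Pacer fragment from the tags. A short match to a T7 gene 10B-derived solubility tag lies downstream of the insert and is probably residual vector sequence.

The depositor and sequencing-derived records differ by only a few nucleotides and show the same feature layout. The associated work concerns RH-domain proteins, RAB7A and Parkin-dependent mitophagy, so the likely use is making recombinant protein for in vitro studies.
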