Addgene plasmid #216700: 2CT-PacerRH
Purpose: Bacterial protein expression of Pacer RH domain
Depositing lab: James Hurley. Publication: A RAB7A phosphoswitch coordinates Rubicon Homology protein regulation of Parkin-dependent mitophagy. Tudorica DA, Basak B, Puerta Cordova AS, Khuu G, Rose K, Lazarou M, Holzbaur ELF, Hurley JH. J Cell Biol. 2024 Jul 1;223(7):e202309015. doi: 10.1083/jcb.202309015. Epub 2024 May 10. PubMed 38728007.
Backbone
  Vector backbone: 2CT
  Vector type: Bacterial Expression
Growth in bacteria
  Bacterial resistance: Ampicillin, 100 μg/mL
  Growth temperature: 37°C
  Growth strain: DH5alpha
  Copy number: Low Copy
Gene/Insert
  Gene/Insert name: Pacer
  Species: H. sapiens (human)
  Entrez Gene: RUBCNL (a.k.a. C13orf18, KIAA0226L, PACER)
  Tag / fusion protein: MBP (N terminal on insert)
  Cloning method: Ligation Independent Cloning
Terms and licenses: Academic/Nonprofit Terms; Industry Terms: Not Available to Industry
How to cite: 2CT-PacerRH was a gift from James Hurley (Addgene plasmid # 216700)
