>Addgene plasmid #216700 | 2CT-PacerRH | depositor partial sequence | sequence record 422703 | MBP-Pacer RH domain
ATGAAATCTTCTCACCATCACCATCACCATGGTTCTTCTATGAAAATCGAAGAAGGTAAACTGGTAATCT
GGATTAACGGCGATAAAGGCTATAACGGTCTCGCTGAAGTCGGTAAGAAATTCGAGAAAGATACCGGAAT
TAAAGTCACCGTTGAGCATCCGGATAAACTGGAAGAGAAATTCCCACAGGTTGCGGCAACTGGCGATGGC
CCTGACATTATCTTCTGGGCACACGACCGCTTTGGTGGCTACGCTCAATCTGGCCTGTTGGCTGAAATCA
CCCCGGACAAAGCGTTCCAGGACAAGCTGTATCCGTTTACCTGGGATGCCGTACGTTACAACGGCAAGCT
GATTGCTTACCCGATCGCTGTTGAAGCGTTATCGCTGATTTATAACAAAGATCTGCTGCCGAACCCGCCA
AAAACCTGGGAAGAGATCCCGGCGCTGGATAAAGAACTGAAAGCGAAAGGTAAGAGCGCGCTGATGTTCA
ACCTGCAAGAACCGTACTTCACCTGGCCGCTGATTGCTGCTGACGGGGGTTATGCGTTCAAGTATGAAAA
CGGCAAGTACGACATTAAAGACGTGGGCGTGGATAACGCTGGCGCGAAAGCGGGTCTGACCTTCCTGGTT
GACCTGATTAAAAACAAACACATGAATGCAGACACCGATTACTCCATCGCAGAAGCTGCCTTTAATAAAG
GCGAAACAGCGATGACCATCAACGGCCCGTGGGCATGGTCCAACATCGACACCAGCAAAGTGAATTATGG
TGTAACGGTACTGCCGACCTTCAAGGGTCAACCATCCAAACCGTTCGTTGGCGTGCTGAGCGCAGGTATT
AACGCCGCCAGTCCGAACAAAGAGCTGGCAAAAGAGTTCCTCGAAAACTATCTGCTGACTGATGAAGGTC
TGGAAGCGGTTAATAAAGACAAACCGCTGGGTGCCGTAGCGCTGAAGTCTTACGAGGAAGAGTTGGCGAA
AGATCCACGTATTGCCGCCACTATGGAAAACGCCCAGAAAGGTGAAATCATGCCGAACATCCCGCAGATG
TCCGCTTTCTGGTATGCCGTGCGTACTGCGGTGATCAACGCCGCCAGCGGTCGTCAGACTGTCGATGAAG
CCCTGAAAGACGCGCAGACTAATTCGAGCTCGAACAACAACAACAATAACAATAACAACAACCTCGGGAT
CGAGGAAAACCTGTACTTCCAATCCAATGCAAGGGACCTGGTGGTGGCCGCTCAGAACTTCTTCTGCGCT
GGTTGTGGAACCCCTGTGGAGCCTAAGTTCGTGAAGAGACTGCGTTACTGCGAATACCTGGGAAAGTACT
TCTGCGACTGCTGCCACTCCTACGCTGAGTCTTGCATCCCAGCCCGCATCCTGATGATGTGGGACTTCAA
GAAGTACTACGTGTCCAACTTCTCTAAGCAGCTGCTGGACAGCATCTGGCACCAGCCCATCTTCAACCTG
CTGAGCATCGGACAGTCCCTGTACGCCAAGGCTAAGGAACTGGACAGAGTGAAGGAGATCCAGGAACAGC
TGTTCCACATCAAGAAGCTGCTGAAGACCTGCCGTTTCGCCAACTCTGCTCTGAAGGAGTTCGAGCAGGT
GCCTGGCCACCTGACCGACGAGCTGCACCTGTTCAGCCTGGAAGACCTGGTGAGAATCAAGAAGGGCCTG
CTGGCTCCACTGCTGAAGGACATCCTGAAGGCCAGCCTGGCTCACGTGGCTGGATGTGAGCTGTGCCAGG
GCAAGGGCTTCATCTGCGAGTTCTGCCAGAACACCACCGTGATCTTCCCCTTCCAGACTGCTACCTGCCG
CCGCTGCTCCGCCTGCCGCGCTTGCTTCCACAAGCAGTGCTTCCAGAGCAGCGAGTGCCCTAGATGTGCC
CGTATTACTGCTCGTAGAAAACTCCTGGAAAGTGTCGCCTCCGCCGCCACCATTGGAAGTGGATAA
